Addgene plasmid #227956: pMX-Flag-GFP_ENPP5
Purpose: Control plasmid. Important note: Construct with N-terminally tagged GFP which might mask the signal sequence for proper localization of the protein
Depositing lab: Alessandro Ori. Depositing organization: Leibniz Institute on Aging - Fritz Lipmann Institute (FLI).
Backbone
  Vector backbone: pMX-Flag-GFP
  Vector type: Mammalian Expression, Lentiviral
Growth in bacteria
  Bacterial resistance: Ampicillin, 100 μg/mL
  Growth temperature: 37°C
  Growth strain: NEB Stable
  Copy number: Unknown
Gene/Insert
  Gene/Insert name: ENPP5
  Species: H. sapiens (human)
  Entrez Gene: ENPP5 (a.k.a. NPP-5, NPP5)
  Tag / fusion protein: 3xFLAG-EGFP (N terminal on backbone)
  Cloning method: Restriction Enzyme; 5′ cloning site unknown (unknown if destroyed)
Terms and licenses: Academic/Nonprofit Terms; Industry Terms: Not Available to Industry
How to cite: pMX-Flag-GFP_ENPP5 was a gift from Alessandro Ori (Addgene plasmid # 227956 ; http://n2t.net/addgene:227956 ; RRID:Addgene_227956)
