[The description below was written by a language model from this plasmid's Addgene catalogue record and pLannotate feature annotations shown in this document.]
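Description:
pMX-Flag-GFP_ENPP5 is a 7,880-nt mammalian expression vector built on the pMX-Flag-GFP backbone. The catalogue lists it as lentiviral, but the annotated features point to a Moloney murine leukemia virus (MMLV)-based gammaretroviral design. It has MMLV long terminal repeats at both ends of the transfer cassette, the MMLV Ψ packaging signal with an adjacent MESV Ψ fragment, a truncated gag lacking its start codon, and a pol region carrying the splice acceptor. These elements allow the transcript to be packaged into retroviral particles when the viral proteins are supplied in trans, followed by stable integration into target cells. In bacteria the plasmid replicates from a high-copy ColE1/pUC-type origin and is selected with ampicillin through the bla gene and its promoter.

The payload is human ENPP5, an ectonucleotide pyrophosphatase/phosphodiesterase family member, fused at its N terminus to a 3xFLAG-EGFP tag supplied by the backbone. The short hit to an ultra-red fluorescent protein between FLAG and EGFP is most likely a spurious match to tag or linker sequence. No separate internal promoter is annotated, so expression is presumably driven from the 5′ LTR. Downstream of ENPP5, an EMCV IRES leads into the blasticidin S deaminase gene, so the fusion protein and the blasticidin resistance marker are translated from one bicistronic transcript, which allows selection of transduced cells.

The record describes the plasmid as a control construct and carries an explicit caution: placing GFP at the N terminus may mask the ENPP5 signal sequence, so the fusion may not localise properly.
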