Features (pLannotate 1.2.2; 17 found; start..end, strand, type, name):
    272..661     +  CDS            BSD: blasticidin S deaminase; Aspergillus terreus BSD; confers resistance to blasticidin
    710..831     +  LTR            3' LTR (ΔU3) (fragment): self-inactivating 3' long terminal repeat (LTR) from Moloney murine leukemia virus
    832..1301    +  LTR            LTR: long terminal repeat from Moloney murine leukemia virus
   1367..1419    -  CDS            lacI (fragment): lac repressor; lacI; The lac repressor binds to the lac operator to inhibit transcription in E. coli. This inhibition can be relieved by adding lactose or isopropyl-β-D-thiogalactopyranoside (IPTG).
   1602..2190    -  rep_origin     ori: high-copy-number ColE1/pMB1/pBR322/pUC origin of replication
   2354..3214    -  CDS            AmpR: β-lactamase; bla; confers resistance to ampicillin, carbenicillin, and related antibiotics
   3215..3319    -  promoter       AmpR promoter: bla
   3349..3942    +  LTR            LTR: long terminal repeat from Moloney murine leukemia virus
   4005..4204    +  misc_feature   MMLV Ψ: packaging signal of Moloney murine leukemia virus (MMLV)
   4256..4344    +  misc_feature   MESV Ψ (fragment): packaging signal of murine embryonic stem cell virus
   4421..4837    +  CDS            gag (truncated): truncated Moloney murine leukemia virus (MMLV) gag gene lacking the start codon
   4847..5221    +  misc_feature   pol region: Moloney murine leukemia virus (MMLV) pol region containing the splice acceptor site
   5304..5324    +  CDS            FLAG (fragment): FLAG® epitope tag, followed by an enterokinase cleavage site
   5325..5352    +  CDS            TDsmURFP (fragment): monomeric tandem dimer of a small ultra-red fluorescent protein derived from a cyanobacterial phycobiliprotein (Rodriguez et al., 2016)
   5358..6071    +  CDS            EGFP: EGFP is a basic (constitutively fluorescent) green fluorescent protein published in 1996, derived from Aequorea victoria. It is reported to be a rapidly-maturing weak dimer with moderate acid sensitivity.
   6096..7526    +  CDS            ENPP5: ENPP5_HUMAN - Experimental evidence at protein level: Swiss-Prot protein existence level 1. Can hydrolyze NAD but cannot hydrolyze nucleotide di- and triphosphates. Lacks lysopholipase D activity. May play a role in neuronal cell communication. From Homo sapiens (Human).
   7670..252     +  misc_feature   IRES (across the origin): internal ribosome entry site (IRES) of the encephalomyocarditis virus (EMCV)
>Addgene plasmid #227956 | pMX-Flag-GFP_ENPP5 | addgene full sequence | sequence record 461327 | Addgene NGS Result
TAAGATACACCTGCAAAGGCGGCACAACCCCAGTGCCACGTTGTGAGTTGGATAGTTGTGGAAAGAGTCA
AATGGCTCTCCTCAAGCGTATTCAACAAGGGGCTGAAGGATGCCCAGAAGGTACCCCATTGTATGGGATC
TGATCTGGGGCCTCGGTGCACATGCTTTACATGTGTTTAGTCGAGGTTAAAAAAACGTCTAGGCCCCCCG
AACCACGGGGACGTGGTTTTCCTTTGAAAAACACGATGATAATATGGCCACAACCATGGTTCCTTTGTCT
CAAGAAGAATCCACCCTCATTGAAAGAGCAACGGCTACAATCAACAGCATCCCCATCTCTGAAGACTACA
GCGTCGCCAGCGCAGCTCTCTCTAGCGACGGCCGCATCTTCACTGGTGTCAATGTATATCATTTTACTGG
GGGACCTTGTGCAGAACTCGTGGTGCTGGGCACTGCTGCTGCTGCGGCAGCTGGCAACCTGACTTGTATC
GTCGCGATCGGAAATGAGAACAGGGGCATCTTGAGCCCCTGCGGACGGTGCCGACAGGTGCTTCTCGATC
TGCATCCTGGGATCAAAGCCATAGTGAAGGACAGTGATGGACAGCCGACGGCAGTTGGGATTCGTGAATT
GCTGCCCTCTGGTTATGTGTGGGAGGGCTAAGTCGACGATAAAATAAAAGATTTTATTTAGTCTCCAGAA
AAAGGGGGGAATGAAAGACCCCACCTGTAGGTTTGGCAAGCTAGCTTAAGTAACGCCATTTTGCAAGGCA
TGGAAAAATACATAACTGAGAATAGAGAAGTTCAGATCAAGGTCAGGAACAGATGGAACAGCTGAATATG
GGCCAAACAGGATATCTGTGGTAAGCAGTTCCTGCCCCGGCTCAGGGCCAAGAACAGATGGAACAGCTGA
ATATGGGCCAAACAGGATATCTGTGGTAAGCAGTTCCTGCCCCGGCTCAGGGCCAAGAACAGATGGTCCC
CAGATGCGGTCCAGCCCTCAGCAGTTTCTAGAGAACCATCAGATGTTTCCAGGGTGCCCCAAGGACCTGA
AATGACCCTGTGCCTTATTTGAACTAACCAATCAGTTCGCTTCTCGCTTCTGTTCGCGCGCTTCTGCTCC
CCGAGCTCAATAAAAGAGCCCACAACCCCTCACTCGGGGCGCCAGTCCTCCGATTGACTGAGTCGCCCGG
GTACCCGTGTATCCAATAAACCCTCTTGCAGTTGCATCCGACTTGTGGTCTCGCTGTTCCTTGGGAGGGT
CTCCTCTGAGTGATTGACTACCCGTCAGCGGGGGTCTTTCACATGCAGCATGTATCAAAATTAATTTGGT
TTTTTTTCTTAAGTATTTACATTAAATGGCCATAGTTGCATTAATGAATCGGCCAACGCGCGGGGAGAGG
CGGTTTGCGTATTGGGCGCTCTTCCGCTTCCTCGCTCACTGACTCGCTGCGCTCGGTCGTTCGGCTGCGG
CGAGCGGTATCAGCTCACTCAAAGGCGGTAATACGGTTATCCACAGAATCAGGGGATAACGCAGGAAAGA
ACATGTGAGCAAAAGGCCAGCAAAAGGCCAGGAACCGTAAAAAGGCCGCGTTGCTGGCGTTTTTCCATAG
GCTCCGCCCCCCTGACGAGCATCACAAAAATCGACGCTCAAGTCAGAGGTGGCGAAACCCGACAGGACTA
TAAAGATACCAGGCGTTTCCCCCTGGAAGCTCCCTCGTGCGCTCTCCTGTTCCGACCCTGCCGCTTACCG
GATACCTGTCCGCCTTTCTCCCTTCGGGAAGCGTGGCGCTTTCTCATAGCTCACGCTGTAGGTATCTCAG
TTCGGTGTAGGTCGTTCGCTCCAAGCTGGGCTGTGTGCACGAACCCCCCGTTCAGCCCGACCGCTGCGCC
TTATCCGGTAACTATCGTCTTGAGTCCAACCCGGTAAGACACGACTTATCGCCACTGGCAGCAGCCACTG
GTAACAGGATTAGCAGAGCGAGGTATGTAGGCGGTGCTACAGAGTTCTTGAAGTGGTGGCCTAACTACGG
CTACACTAGAAGAACAGTATTTGGTATCTGCGCTCTGCTGAAGCCAGTTACCTTCGGAAAAAGAGTTGGT
AGCTCTTGATCCGGCAAACAAACCACCGCTGGTAGCGGTGGTTTTTTTGTTTGCAAGCAGCAGATTACGC
GCAGAAAAAAAGGATCTCAAGAAGATCCTTTGATCTTTTCTACGGGGTCTGACGCTCAGTGGAACGAAAA
CTCACGTTAAGGGATTTTGGTCATGAGATTATCAAAAAGGATCTTCACCTAGATCCTTTTGCGGCCGGCC
GCAAATCAATCTAAAGTATATATGAGTAAACTTGGTCTGACAGTTACCAATGCTTAATCAGTGAGGCACC
TATCTCAGCGATCTGTCTATTTCGTTCATCCATAGTTGCCTGACTCCCCGTCGTGTAGATAACTACGATA
CGGGAGGGCTTACCATCTGGCCCCAGTGCTGCAATGATACCGCGAGACCCACGCTCACCGGCTCCAGATT
TATCAGCAATAAACCAGCCAGCCGGAAGGGCCGAGCGCAGAAGTGGTCCTGCAACTTTATCCGCCTCCAT
CCAGTCTATTAATTGTTGCCGGGAAGCTAGAGTAAGTAGTTCGCCAGTTAATAGTTTGCGCAACGTTGTT
GCCATTGCTACAGGCATCGTGGTGTCACGCTCGTCGTTTGGTATGGCTTCATTCAGCTCCGGTTCCCAAC
GATCAAGGCGAGTTACATGATCCCCCATGTTGTGCAAAAAAGCGGTTAGCTCCTTCGGTCCTCCGATCGT
TGTCAGAAGTAAGTTGGCCGCAGTGTTATCACTCATGGTTATGGCAGCACTGCATAATTCTCTTACTGTC
ATGCCATCCGTAAGATGCTTTTCTGTGACTGGTGAGTACTCAACCAAGTCATTCTGAGAATAGTGTATGC
GGCGACCGAGTTGCTCTTGCCCGGCGTCAATACGGGATAATACCGCGCCACATAGCAGAACTTTAAAAGT
GCTCATCATTGGAAAACGTTCTTCGGGGCGAAAACTCTCAAGGATCTTACCGCTGTTGAGATCCAGTTCG
ATGTAACCCACTCGTGCACCCAACTGATCTTCAGCATCTTTTACTTTCACCAGCGTTTCTGGGTGAGCAA
AAACAGGAAGGCAAAATGCCGCAAAAAAGGGAATAAGGGCGACACGGAAATGTTGAATACTCATACTCTT
CCTTTTTCAATATTATTGAAGCATTTATCAGGGTTATTGTCTCATGAGCGGATACATATTTGAATGTATT
TAGAAAAATAAACAAATAGGGGTTCCGCGCACATTTCCCCGAAAAGTGCCACCTGCATAATGAAAGACCC
CACCTGTAGGTTTGGCAAGCTAGCTTAAGTAACGCCATTTTGCAAGGCATGGAAAAATACATAACTGAGA
ATAGAAAAGTTCAGATCAAGGTCAGGAACAGATGGAACAGCTGAATATGGGCCAAACAGGATATCTGTGG
TAAGCAGTTCCTGCCCCGGCTCAGGGCCAAGAACAGATGGAACAGCTGAATATGGGCCAAACAGGATATC
TGTGGTAAGCAGTTCCTGCCCCGGCTCAGGGCCAAGAACAGATGGTCCCCAGATGCGGTCCAGCCCTCAG
CAGTTTCTAGAGAACCATCAGATGTTTCCAGGGTGCCCCAAGGACCTGAAATGACCCTGTGCCTTATTTG
AACTAACCAATCAGTTCGCTTCTCGCTTCTGTTCGCGCGCTTCTGCTCCCCGAGCTCAATAAAAGAGCCC
ACAACCCCTCACTCGGCGCGCCAGTCCTCCGATTGACTGAGTCGCCCGGGTACCCGTGTATCCAATAAAC
CCTCTTGCAGTTGCATCCGACTTGTGGTCTCGCTGTTCCTTGGGAGGGTCTCCTCTGAGTGATTGACTAC
CCGTCAGCGGGGGTCTTTCATTTGGGGGCTCGTCCGGGATCGGGAGACCCCTGCCCAGGGACCACCGACC
CACCACCGGGAGGTAAGCTGGCCAGCAACTTATCTGTGTCTGTCCGATTGTCTAGTGTCTATGACTGATT
TTATGCGCCTGCGTCGGTACTAGTTAGCTAACTAGCTCTGTATCTGGCGGACCCGTGGTGGAACTGACGA
GTTCGGAACACCCGGCCGCAACCCTGGGAGACGTCCCAGGGACTTCGGGGGCCGTTTTTGTGGCCCGACC
TGAGTCCAAAAATCCCGATCGTTTTGGACTCTTTGGTGCACCCCCCTAATAGGAGGGATATGTGGTTCTG
GTAGGAGACGAGAACCTAAAACAGTTCCCGCCTCCGTCTGAATTTTTGCTTTCGGTTTGGGACCGAAGCC
GCGCCGCGCGTCTTGTCTGCTGCAGCATCGTTCTGTGTTGTCTCTGTCTGACTGTGTTTCTGTATTTGTC
TGAAAATTAGGGCCAGACTGTTACCACTCCCTTAAGTTTGACCTTAGGTCACTGGAAAGATGTCGAGCGG
ATCGCTCACAACCAGTCGGTAGATGTCAAGAAGAGACGTTGGGTTACCTTCTGCTCTGCAGAATGGCCAA
CCTTTAACGTCGGATGGCCGCGAGACGGCACCTTTAACCGAGACCTCATCACCCAGGTTAAGATCAAGGT
CTTTTCACCTGGCCCGCATGGACACCCAGACCAGGTCCCCTACATCGTGACCTGGGAAGCCTTGGCTTTT
GACCCCCCTCCCTGGGTCAAGCCCTTTGTACACCCTAAGCCTCCGCCTCCTCTTCCTCCATCCGCCCCGT
CTCTCCCCCTTGAACCTCCTCGTTCGACCCCGCCTCGATCCTCCCTTTATCCAGCCCTCACTCCTTCTCT
AGGCGCCCCCATATGGCCATATGAGATCTTATATGGGGCACCCCCGCCCCTTGTAAACTTCCCTGACCCT
GACATGACAAGAGTTACTAACAGCCCCTCTCTCCAAGCTCACTTACAGGCTCTCTACTTAGTCCAGCACG
AAGTCTGGAGACCTCTGGCGGCAGCCTACCAAGAACAACTGGACCGACCGGTGGTACCTCACCCTTACCG
AGTCGGCGACACAGTGTGGGTCCGCCGACACCAGACTAAGAACCTAGAACCTCGCTGGAAAGGACCTTAC
ACAGTCCTGCTGACCACCCCCACCGCCCTCAAAGTAGACGGCATCGCAGCTTGGATACACGCCGCCCACG
TGAAGGCTGCCGACCCCGGGGGTGGACCATCCTCTAGACTGCCGGATCTAGCTAGTTAATTAAGGATCCG
CCACCATGGACTACAAGGACCACGACGGTGACTACAAGGACCACGACATCGACTACAAGGACGACGACGA
CAAGGGGCATGGCACCGGCAGCACCGGCAGCGAATTCGTGAGCAAGGGCGAGGAGCTGTTCACCGGGGTG
GTGCCCATCCTGGTCGAGCTGGACGGCGACGTAAACGGCCACAAGTTCAGCGTGTCCGGCGAGGGCGAGG
GCGATGCCACCTACGGCAAGCTGACCCTGAAGTTCATCTGCACCACCGGCAAGCTGCCCGTGCCCTGGCC
CACCCTCGTGACCACCCTGACCTACGGCGTGCAGTGCTTCAGCCGCTACCCCGACCACATGAAGCAGCAC
GACTTCTTCAAGTCCGCCATGCCCGAAGGCTACGTCCAGGAGCGCACCATCTTCTTCAAGGACGACGGCA
ACTACAAGACCCGCGCCGAGGTGAAGTTCGAGGGCGACACCCTGGTGAACCGCATCGAGCTGAAGGGCAT
CGACTTCAAGGAGGACGGCAACATCCTGGGGCACAAGCTGGAGTACAACTACAACAGCCACAACGTCTAT
ATCATGGCCGACAAGCAGAAGAACGGCATCAAGGTGAACTTCAAGATCCGCCACAACATCGAGGACGGCA
GCGTGCAGCTCGCCGACCACTACCAGCAGAACACCCCCATCGGCGACGGCCCCGTGCTGCTGCCCGACAA
CCACTACCTGAGCACCCAGTCCGCCCTGAGCAAAGACCCCAACGAGAAGCGCGATCACATGGTCCTGCTG
GAGTTCGTGACCGCCGCCGGGATCACTCTCGGCATGGACGAGCTGTACAAGGGAGGGAGCGGCCCGCGGC
TCGAGATGACTTCGAAATTTCTCTTGGTGTCCTTCATACTTGCTGCACTGAGTCTTTCAACCACCTTTTC
TCTCCAACCAGACCAGCAAAAGGTTCTACTAGTTTCTTTTGATGGATTCCGTTGGGATTACTTATATAAA
GTTCCAACGCCCCATTTTCATTATATTATGAAATATGGTGTTCACGTGAAGCAAGTTACTAATGTTTTTA
TTACAAAAACCTACCCTAACCATTATACTTTGGTAACTGGCCTCTTTGCAGAGAATCATGGGATTGTTGC
AAATGATATGTTTGATCCTATTCGGAACAAATCTTTCTCCTTGGATCACATGAATATTTATGATTCCAAG
TTTTGGGAAGAAGCGACACCAATATGGATCACAAACCAGAGGGCAGGACATACTAGTGGTGCAGCCATGT
GGCCCGGAACAGATGTAAAAATACATAAGCGCTTTCCTACTCATTACATGCCTTACAATGAGTCAGTTTC
ATTTGAAGATAGAGTTGCCAAAATTATTGAATGGTTTACGTCAAAAGAGCCCATAAATCTTGGTCTTCTC
TATTGGGAAGACCCTGATGACATGGGCCACCATTTGGGACCTGACAGTCCGCTCATGGGGCCTGTCATTT
CAGATATTGACAAGAAGTTAGGATATCTCATACAAATGCTGAAAAAGGCAAAGTTGTGGAACACTCTGAA
CCTAATCATCACAAGTGATCATGGAATGACGCAGTGCTCTGAGGAAAGGTTAATAGAACTTGACCAGTAC
CTGGATAAAGACCACTATACCCTGATTGATCAATCTCCAGTAGCAGCCATCTTGCCAAAAGAAGGTAAAT
TTGATGAAGTCTATGAAGCACTAACTCACGCTCATCCTAATCTTACTGTTTACAAAAAAGAAGACGTTCC
AGAAAGGTGGCATTACAAATACAACAGTCGAATTCAACCAATCATAGCAGTGGCTGATGAAGGGTGGCAC
ATTTTACAGAATAAGTCAGATGACTTTCTGTTAGGCAACCACGGTTACGATAATGCGTTAGCAGATATGC
ATCCAATATTTTTAGCCCATGGTCCTGCCTTCAGAAAGAATTTCTCAAAAGAAGCCATGAACTCCACAGA
TTTGTACCCACTACTATGCCACCTCCTCAATATCACCGCCATGCCACACAATGGATCATTCTGGAATGTC
CAGGATCTGCTCAATTCAGCAATGCCAAGGGTGGTCCCTTATACACAGAGTACTATACTCCTCCCTGGTA
GTGTTAAACCAGCAGAATATGACCAAGAGGGGTCATACCCTTATTTCATAGGGGTCTCTCTTGGCAGCAT
TATAGTGATTGTATTTTTTGTAATTTTCATTAAGCATTTAATTCACAGTCAAATACCTGCCTTACAAGAT
ATGCATGCTGAAATAGCTCAACCATTATTACAAGCCTAAGCGGCCGCTACGTAAATTCCGCCCCCCCCCC
CCTCTCCCTCCCCCCCCCCTAACGTTACTGGCCGAAGCCGCTTGGAATAAGGCCGGTGTGCGTTTGTCTA
TATGTTATTTTCCACCATATTGCCGTCTTTTGGCAATGTGAGGGCCCGGAAACCTGGCCCTGTCTTCTTG
ACGAGCATTCCTAGGGGTCTTTCCCCTCTCGCCAAAGGAATGCAAGGTCTGTTGAATGTCGTGAAGGAAG
CAGTTCCTCTGGAAGCTTCTTGAAGACAAACAACGTCTGTAGCGACCCTTTGCAGGCAGCGGAACCCCCC
ACCTGGCGACAGGTGCCTCTGCGGCCAAAAGCCACGTGTA
